Addgene plasmid #132470: pTOX.1.0-gDNA
Purpose: CRISPR/Cas9 plasmid to create GFP fusion proteins
Depositing lab: Kevin White. Depositing organization: University of Chicago.
Backbone
  Vector backbone: pX330
  Backbone manufacturer: addgene ID: 42230
  Vector type: CRISPR
Growth in bacteria
  Bacterial resistance: Ampicillin, 100 μg/mL
  Growth temperature: 37°C
  Growth strain: DH5alpha
  Copy number: High Copy
Gene/Insert
  Gene/Insert name: TOX
  gRNA/shRNA sequence: GGTGTTCAGATTCTCAAGTA AGG
  Species: H. sapiens (human)
  Entrez Gene: TOX (a.k.a. TOX1)
  Cloning method: Restriction Enzyme; 5′ cloning site BbsI (destroyed during cloning); 3′ cloning site BbsI (destroyed during cloning)
Terms and licenses: Academic/Nonprofit Terms; Industry Terms: Not Available to Industry
Depositor comments: gRNA sequence also includes uncloned PAM after the space
How to cite: pTOX.1.0-gDNA was a gift from Kevin White (Addgene plasmid # 132470 ; http://n2t.net/addgene:132470 ; RRID:Addgene_132470)
