[The description below was written by a language model from this plasmid's Addgene catalogue record and pLannotate feature annotations shown in this document.]
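Description:
pTOX.1.0-gDNA is a CRISPR/Cas9 expression plasmid built on the pX330 backbone that delivers both Streptococcus pyogenes Cas9 and a single guide RNA directed against the human TOX gene (also known as TOX1). The guide spacer was inserted by restriction cloning into the paired BbsI sites of pX330, which are destroyed in the process. This places it between the human U6 RNA polymerase III promoter and the SpCas9 gRNA scaffold. In the circular map, the scaffold annotation spans the sequence origin and a second scaffold fragment is annotated immediately after it. The depositor notes that the PAM listed with the guide sequence is part of the genomic target and is not cloned into the plasmid.

Cas9 is expressed from a hybrid CBA-type Pol II cassette consisting of a CMV enhancer, the chicken β-actin promoter and a hybrid CBA/MVM intron. The Cas9 coding sequence is annotated in two contiguous N- and C-terminal segments that together form the full-length open reading frame. It carries a C-terminal bipartite nucleoplasmin nuclear localization signal and is terminated by a bGH polyadenylation signal. A single AAV2 ITR, an f1 origin and small bom and rop fragments are backbone remnants. The plasmid is propagated in E. coli through a high-copy ColE1/pUC origin with ampicillin selection (AmpR, β-lactamase).

The stated purpose is to create GFP fusion proteins. The plasmid itself contains no GFP sequence or homology arms, so it presumably supplies the targeted cut at the TOX locus while a separate donor template provides the GFP tag. The record does not describe that donor.
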