Features (pLannotate 1.2.2; 18 found; start..end, strand, type, name):
     79..122     +  misc_RNA       gRNA scaffold (fragment): guide RNA scaffold for the Streptococcus pyogenes CRISPR/Cas9 system
    169..454     +  enhancer       CMV enhancer: human cytomegalovirus immediate early enhancer; contains an 18-bp deletion relative to the standard CMV enhancer
    456..733     +  promoter       chicken β-actin promoter: No description available
    734..961     +  intron         hybrid intron: hybrid between chicken β-actin (CBA) and minute virus of mice (MMV) introns (Gray et al., 2011)
   1099..2700    +  CDS            Cas9(N): N-terminal portion of Streptococcus pyogenes Cas9 (Zetsche et al., 2015)
   2701..5199    +  CDS            Cas9(C): C-terminal portion of Streptococcus pyogenes Cas9 (Zetsche et al., 2015)
   5200..5247    +  CDS            nucleoplasmin NLS: bipartite nuclear localization signal from nucleoplasmin
   5281..5392    +  polyA_signal   bGH poly(A) signal: bovine growth hormone polyadenylation signal
   5497..5637    +  repeat_region  AAV2 ITR: inverted terminal repeat of adeno-associated virus serotype 2 inverted
   5642..5693    -  misc_feature   bom (fragment): basis of mobility region from pBR322
   5712..6167    +  rep_origin     f1 ori (sequence partly withheld): f1 bacteriophage origin of replication; arrow indicates direction of (+) strand synthesis
   6168..6217    -  misc_feature   bom (fragment): basis of mobility region from pBR322
   6319..6354    -  CDS            rop (fragment): Rop protein, which maintains plasmids at low copy number; rop
   6449..6553    +  promoter       AmpR promoter: bla
   6554..7414    +  CDS            AmpR: β-lactamase; bla; confers resistance to ampicillin, carbenicillin, and related antibiotics
   7585..8173    +  rep_origin     ori: high-copy-number ColE1/pMB1/pBR322/pUC origin of replication
   8235..8475    +  promoter       U6 promoter: RNA polymerase III promoter for human U6 snRNA
   8505..72      +  misc_RNA       gRNA scaffold (across the origin): guide RNA scaffold for the Streptococcus pyogenes CRISPR/Cas9 system
>Addgene plasmid #132470 | pTOX.1.0-gDNA | addgene full sequence | sequence record 267177 | Addgene NGS Result
TAGAGCTAGAAATAGCAAGTTAAAATAAGGCTAGTCCGTTATCAACTTGAAAAAGTGGCACCGAGTCGGT
GCTTTTTTGTTTTAGAGCTAGAAATAGCAAGTTAAAATAAGGCTAGTCCGTTTTTAGCGCGTGCGCCAAT
TCTGCAGACAAATGGCTCTAGAGGTACCCGTTACATAACTTACGGTAAATGGCCCGCCTGGCTGACCGCC
CAACGACCCCCGCCCATTGACGTCAATAGTAACGCCAATAGGGACTTTCCATTGACGTCAATGGGTGGAG
TATTTACGGTAAACTGCCCACTTGGCAGTACATCAAGTGTATCATATGCCAAGTACGCCCCCTATTGACG
TCAATGACGGTAAATGGCCCGCCTGGCATTGTGCCCAGTACATGACCTTATGGGACTTTCCTACTTGGCA
GTACATCTACGTATTAGTCATCGCTATTACCATGGTCGAGGTGAGCCCCACGTTCTGCTTCACTCTCCCC
ATCTCCCCCCCCTCCCCACCCCCAATTTTGTATTTATTTATTTTTTAATTATTTTGTGCAGCGATGGGGG
CGGGGGGGGGGGGGGGGCGCGCGCCAGGCGGGGCGGGGCGGGGCGAGGGGCGGGGCGGGGCGAGGCGGAG
AGGTGCGGCGGCAGCCAATCAGAGCGGCGCGCTCCGAAAGTTTCCTTTTATGGCGAGGCGGCGGCGGCGG
CGGCCCTATAAAAAGCGAAGCGCGCGGCGGGCGGGAGTCGCTGCGCGCTGCCTTCGCCCCGTGCCCCGCT
CCGCCGCCGCCTCGCGCCGCCCGCCCCGGCTCTGACTGACCGCGTTACTCCCACAGGTGAGCGGGCGGGA
CGGCCCTTCTCCTCCGGGCTGTAATTAGCTGAGCAAGAGGTAAGGGTTTAAGGGATGGTTGGTTGGTGGG
GTATTAATGTTTAATTACCTGGAGCACCTGCCTGAAATCACTTTTTTTCAGGTTGGACCGGTGCCACCAT
GGACTATAAGGACCACGACGGAGACTACAAGGATCATGATATTGATTACAAAGACGATGACGATAAGATG
GCCCCAAAGAAGAAGCGGAAGGTCGGTATCCACGGAGTCCCAGCAGCCGACAAGAAGTACAGCATCGGCC
TGGACATCGGCACCAACTCTGTGGGCTGGGCCGTGATCACCGACGAGTACAAGGTGCCCAGCAAGAAATT
CAAGGTGCTGGGCAACACCGACCGGCACAGCATCAAGAAGAACCTGATCGGAGCCCTGCTGTTCGACAGC
GGCGAAACAGCCGAGGCCACCCGGCTGAAGAGAACCGCCAGAAGAAGATACACCAGACGGAAGAACCGGA
TCTGCTATCTGCAAGAGATCTTCAGCAACGAGATGGCCAAGGTGGACGACAGCTTCTTCCACAGACTGGA
AGAGTCCTTCCTGGTGGAAGAGGATAAGAAGCACGAGCGGCACCCCATCTTCGGCAACATCGTGGACGAG
GTGGCCTACCACGAGAAGTACCCCACCATCTACCACCTGAGAAAGAAACTGGTGGACAGCACCGACAAGG
CCGACCTGCGGCTGATCTATCTGGCCCTGGCCCACATGATCAAGTTCCGGGGCCACTTCCTGATCGAGGG
CGACCTGAACCCCGACAACAGCGACGTGGACAAGCTGTTCATCCAGCTGGTGCAGACCTACAACCAGCTG
TTCGAGGAAAACCCCATCAACGCCAGCGGCGTGGACGCCAAGGCCATCCTGTCTGCCAGACTGAGCAAGA
GCAGACGGCTGGAAAATCTGATCGCCCAGCTGCCCGGCGAGAAGAAGAATGGCCTGTTCGGAAACCTGAT
TGCCCTGAGCCTGGGCCTGACCCCCAACTTCAAGAGCAACTTCGACCTGGCCGAGGATGCCAAACTGCAG
CTGAGCAAGGACACCTACGACGACGACCTGGACAACCTGCTGGCCCAGATCGGCGACCAGTACGCCGACC
TGTTTCTGGCCGCCAAGAACCTGTCCGACGCCATCCTGCTGAGCGACATCCTGAGAGTGAACACCGAGAT
CACCAAGGCCCCCCTGAGCGCCTCTATGATCAAGAGATACGACGAGCACCACCAGGACCTGACCCTGCTG
AAAGCTCTCGTGCGGCAGCAGCTGCCTGAGAAGTACAAAGAGATTTTCTTCGACCAGAGCAAGAACGGCT
ACGCCGGCTACATTGACGGCGGAGCCAGCCAGGAAGAGTTCTACAAGTTCATCAAGCCCATCCTGGAAAA
GATGGACGGCACCGAGGAACTGCTCGTGAAGCTGAACAGAGAGGACCTGCTGCGGAAGCAGCGGACCTTC
GACAACGGCAGCATCCCCCACCAGATCCACCTGGGAGAGCTGCACGCCATTCTGCGGCGGCAGGAAGATT
TTTACCCATTCCTGAAGGACAACCGGGAAAAGATCGAGAAGATCCTGACCTTCCGCATCCCCTACTACGT
GGGCCCTCTGGCCAGGGGAAACAGCAGATTCGCCTGGATGACCAGAAAGAGCGAGGAAACCATCACCCCC
TGGAACTTCGAGGAAGTGGTGGACAAGGGCGCTTCCGCCCAGAGCTTCATCGAGCGGATGACCAACTTCG
ATAAGAACCTGCCCAACGAGAAGGTGCTGCCCAAGCACAGCCTGCTGTACGAGTACTTCACCGTGTATAA
CGAGCTGACCAAAGTGAAATACGTGACCGAGGGAATGAGAAAGCCCGCCTTCCTGAGCGGCGAGCAGAAA
AAGGCCATCGTGGACCTGCTGTTCAAGACCAACCGGAAAGTGACCGTGAAGCAGCTGAAAGAGGACTACT
TCAAGAAAATCGAGTGCTTCGACTCCGTGGAAATCTCCGGCGTGGAAGATCGGTTCAACGCCTCCCTGGG
CACATACCACGATCTGCTGAAAATTATCAAGGACAAGGACTTCCTGGACAATGAGGAAAACGAGGACATT
CTGGAAGATATCGTGCTGACCCTGACACTGTTTGAGGACAGAGAGATGATCGAGGAACGGCTGAAAACCT
ATGCCCACCTGTTCGACGACAAAGTGATGAAGCAGCTGAAGCGGCGGAGATACACCGGCTGGGGCAGGCT
GAGCCGGAAGCTGATCAACGGCATCCGGGACAAGCAGTCCGGCAAGACAATCCTGGATTTCCTGAAGTCC
GACGGCTTCGCCAACAGAAACTTCATGCAGCTGATCCACGACGACAGCCTGACCTTTAAAGAGGACATCC
AGAAAGCCCAGGTGTCCGGCCAGGGCGATAGCCTGCACGAGCACATTGCCAATCTGGCCGGCAGCCCCGC
CATTAAGAAGGGCATCCTGCAGACAGTGAAGGTGGTGGACGAGCTCGTGAAAGTGATGGGCCGGCACAAG
CCCGAGAACATCGTGATCGAAATGGCCAGAGAGAACCAGACCACCCAGAAGGGACAGAAGAACAGCCGCG
AGAGAATGAAGCGGATCGAAGAGGGCATCAAAGAGCTGGGCAGCCAGATCCTGAAAGAACACCCCGTGGA
AAACACCCAGCTGCAGAACGAGAAGCTGTACCTGTACTACCTGCAGAATGGGCGGGATATGTACGTGGAC
CAGGAACTGGACATCAACCGGCTGTCCGACTACGATGTGGACCATATCGTGCCTCAGAGCTTTCTGAAGG
ACGACTCCATCGACAACAAGGTGCTGACCAGAAGCGACAAGAACCGGGGCAAGAGCGACAACGTGCCCTC
CGAAGAGGTCGTGAAGAAGATGAAGAACTACTGGCGGCAGCTGCTGAACGCCAAGCTGATTACCCAGAGA
AAGTTCGACAATCTGACCAAGGCCGAGAGAGGCGGCCTGAGCGAACTGGATAAGGCCGGCTTCATCAAGA
GACAGCTGGTGGAAACCCGGCAGATCACAAAGCACGTGGCACAGATCCTGGACTCCCGGATGAACACTAA
GTACGACGAGAATGACAAGCTGATCCGGGAAGTGAAAGTGATCACCCTGAAGTCCAAGCTGGTGTCCGAT
TTCCGGAAGGATTTCCAGTTTTACAAAGTGCGCGAGATCAACAACTACCACCACGCCCACGACGCCTACC
TGAACGCCGTCGTGGGAACCGCCCTGATCAAAAAGTACCCTAAGCTGGAAAGCGAGTTCGTGTACGGCGA
CTACAAGGTGTACGACGTGCGGAAGATGATCGCCAAGAGCGAGCAGGAAATCGGCAAGGCTACCGCCAAG
TACTTCTTCTACAGCAACATCATGAACTTTTTCAAGACCGAGATTACCCTGGCCAACGGCGAGATCCGGA
AGCGGCCTCTGATCGAGACAAACGGCGAAACCGGGGAGATCGTGTGGGATAAGGGCCGGGATTTTGCCAC
CGTGCGGAAAGTGCTGAGCATGCCCCAAGTGAATATCGTGAAAAAGACCGAGGTGCAGACAGGCGGCTTC
AGCAAAGAGTCTATCCTGCCCAAGAGGAACAGCGATAAGCTGATCGCCAGAAAGAAGGACTGGGACCCTA
AGAAGTACGGCGGCTTCGACAGCCCCACCGTGGCCTATTCTGTGCTGGTGGTGGCCAAAGTGGAAAAGGG
CAAGTCCAAGAAACTGAAGAGTGTGAAAGAGCTGCTGGGGATCACCATCATGGAAAGAAGCAGCTTCGAG
AAGAATCCCATCGACTTTCTGGAAGCCAAGGGCTACAAAGAAGTGAAAAAGGACCTGATCATCAAGCTGC
CTAAGTACTCCCTGTTCGAGCTGGAAAACGGCCGGAAGAGAATGCTGGCCTCTGCCGGCGAACTGCAGAA
GGGAAACGAACTGGCCCTGCCCTCCAAATATGTGAACTTCCTGTACCTGGCCAGCCACTATGAGAAGCTG
AAGGGCTCCCCCGAGGATAATGAGCAGAAACAGCTGTTTGTGGAACAGCACAAGCACTACCTGGACGAGA
TCATCGAGCAGATCAGCGAGTTCTCCAAGAGAGTGATCCTGGCCGACGCTAATCTGGACAAAGTGCTGTC
CGCCTACAACAAGCACCGGGATAAGCCCATCAGAGAGCAGGCCGAGAATATCATCCACCTGTTTACCCTG
ACCAATCTGGGAGCCCCTGCCGCCTTCAAGTACTTTGACACCACCATCGACCGGAAGAGGTACACCAGCA
CCAAAGAGGTGCTGGACGCCACCCTGATCCACCAGAGCATCACCGGCCTGTACGAGACACGGATCGACCT
GTCTCAGCTGGGAGGCGACAAAAGGCCGGCGGCCACGAAAAAGGCCGGCCAGGCAAAAAAGAAAAAGTAA
GAATTCCTAGAGCTCGCTGATCAGCCTCGACTGTGCCTTCTAGTTGCCAGCCATCTGTTGTTTGCCCCTC
CCCCGTGCCTTCCTTGACCCTGGAAGGTGCCACTCCCACTGTCCTTTCCTAATAAAATGAGGAAATTGCA
TCGCATTGTCTGAGTAGGTGTCATTCTATTCTGGGGGGTGGGGTGGGGCAGGACAGCAAGGGGGAGGATT
GGGAAGAGAATAGCAGGCATGCTGGGGAGCGGCCGCAGGAACCCCTAGTGATGGAGTTGGCCACTCCCTC
TCTGCGCGCTCGCTCGCTCACTGAGGCCGGGCGACCAAAGGTCGCCCGACGCCCGGGCTTTGCCCGGGCG
GCCTCAGTGAGCGAGCGAGCGCGCAGCTGCCTGCAGGGGCGCCTGATGCGGTATTTTCTCCTTACGCATC
TGTGCGGTATTTCACACCGCATA
[95 nt withheld, positions 5694-5788]
T
[46 nt withheld, positions 5790-5835]
C
[141 nt withheld, positions 5837-5977]
CCTTTGACGTTGGAGTCCACGTTCTTT
[37 nt withheld, positions 6005-6041]
ACTCTATCTCGGGCTATTCTTTTGATTTATAAGGGATTTTGCCGATTTCGGTCTATTGGTTAAAAAATGA
GCTGATTTAACAAAAATTTAACGCGAATTTTAACAAAATATTAACGTTTACAATTTTATGGTGCACTCTC
AGTACAATCTGCTCTGATGCCGCATAGTTAAGCCAGCCCCGACACCCGCCAACACCCGCTGACGCGCCCT
GACGGGCTTGTCTGCTCCCGGCATCCGCTTACAGACAAGCTGTGACCGTCTCCGGGAGCTGCATGTGTCA
GAGGTTTTCACCGTCATCACCGAAACGCGCGAGACGAAAGGGCCTCGTGATACGCCTATTTTTATAGGTT
AATGTCATGATAATAATGGTTTCTTAGACGTCAGGTGGCACTTTTCGGGGAAATGTGCGCGGAACCCCTA
TTTGTTTATTTTTCTAAATACATTCAAATATGTATCCGCTCATGAGACAATAACCCTGATAAATGCTTCA
ATAATATTGAAAAAGGAAGAGTATGAGTATTCAACATTTCCGTGTCGCCCTTATTCCCTTTTTTGCGGCA
TTTTGCCTTCCTGTTTTTGCTCACCCAGAAACGCTGGTGAAAGTAAAAGATGCTGAAGATCAGTTGGGTG
CACGAGTGGGTTACATCGAACTGGATCTCAACAGCGGTAAGATCCTTGAGAGTTTTCGCCCCGAAGAACG
TTTTCCAATGATGAGCACTTTTAAAGTTCTGCTATGTGGCGCGGTATTATCCCGTATTGACGCCGGGCAA
GAGCAACTCGGTCGCCGCATACACTATTCTCAGAATGACTTGGTTGAGTACTCACCAGTCACAGAAAAGC
ATCTTACGGATGGCATGACAGTAAGAGAATTATGCAGTGCTGCCATAACCATGAGTGATAACACTGCGGC
CAACTTACTTCTGACAACGATCGGAGGACCGAAGGAGCTAACCGCTTTTTTGCACAACATGGGGGATCAT
GTAACTCGCCTTGATCGTTGGGAACCGGAGCTGAATGAAGCCATACCAAACGACGAGCGTGACACCACGA
TGCCTGTAGCAATGGCAACAACGTTGCGCAAACTATTAACTGGCGAACTACTTACTCTAGCTTCCCGGCA
ACAATTAATAGACTGGATGGAGGCGGATAAAGTTGCAGGACCACTTCTGCGCTCGGCCCTTCCGGCTGGC
TGGTTTATTGCTGATAAATCTGGAGCCGGTGAGCGTGGAAGCCGCGGTATCATTGCAGCACTGGGGCCAG
ATGGTAAGCCCTCCCGTATCGTAGTTATCTACACGACGGGGAGTCAGGCAACTATGGATGAACGAAATAG
ACAGATCGCTGAGATAGGTGCCTCACTGATTAAGCATTGGTAACTGTCAGACCAAGTTTACTCATATATA
CTTTAGATTGATTTAAAACTTCATTTTTAATTTAAAAGGATCTAGGTGAAGATCCTTTTTGATAATCTCA
TGACCAAAATCCCTTAACGTGAGTTTTCGTTCCACTGAGCGTCAGACCCCGTAGAAAAGATCAAAGGATC
TTCTTGAGATCCTTTTTTTCTGCGCGTAATCTGCTGCTTGCAAACAAAAAAACCACCGCTACCAGCGGTG
GTTTGTTTGCCGGATCAAGAGCTACCAACTCTTTTTCCGAAGGTAACTGGCTTCAGCAGAGCGCAGATAC
CAAATACTGTTCTTCTAGTGTAGCCGTAGTTAGGCCACCACTTCAAGAACTCTGTAGCACCGCCTACATA
CCTCGCTCTGCTAATCCTGTTACCAGTGGCTGCTGCCAGTGGCGATAAGTCGTGTCTTACCGGGTTGGAC
TCAAGACGATAGTTACCGGATAAGGCGCAGCGGTCGGGCTGAACGGGGGGTTCGTGCACACAGCCCAGCT
TGGAGCGAACGACCTACACCGAACTGAGATACCTACAGCGTGAGCTATGAGAAAGCGCCACGCTTCCCGA
AGGGAGAAAGGCGGACAGGTATCCGGTAAGCGGCAGGGTCGGAACAGGAGAGCGCACGAGGGAGCTTCCA
GGGGGAAACGCCTGGTATCTTTATAGTCCTGTCGGGTTTCGCCACCTCTGACTTGAGCGTCGATTTTTGT
GATGCTCGTCAGGGGGGCGGAGCCTATGGAAAAACGCCAGCAACGCGGCCTTTTTACGGTTCCTGGCCTT
TTGCTGGCCTTTTGCTCACATGTGAGGGCCTATTTCCCATGATTCCTTCATATTTGCATATACGATACAA
GGCTGTTAGAGAGATAATTGGAATTAATTTGACTGTAAACACAAAGATATTAGTACAAAATACGTGACGT
AGAAAGTAATAATTTCTTGGGTAGTTTGCAGTTTTAAAATTATGTTTTAAAATGGACTATCATATGCTTA
CCGTAACTTGAAAGTATTTCGATTTCTTGGCTTTATATATCTTGTGGAAAGGACGAAACACCGGGTGTTC
AGATTCTCAAGTAGTTT
